Addgene plasmid #76994: HIPK1 gRNA (BRDN0001147431)
Purpose: 3rd generation lentiviral gRNA plasmid targeting human HIPK1
Depositing lab: John Doench & David Root. Depositing organization: Broad Institute. Publication: Optimized sgRNA design to maximize activity and minimize off-target effects of CRISPR-Cas9. Doench JG, Fusi N, Sullender M, Hegde M, Vaimberg EW, Donovan KF, Smith I, Tothova Z, Wilen C, Orchard R, Virgin HW, Listgarten J, Root DE. Nat Biotechnol. 2016 Jan 18. doi: 10.1038/nbt.3437. PubMed 26780180.
Backbone
  Vector backbone: lentiGuide-Puro
  Backbone manufacturer: Zhang Lab (Addgene plasmid # 52963)
  Vector type: Mammalian Expression, Lentiviral, CRISPR
  Selectable markers: Puromycin
Growth in bacteria
  Bacterial resistance: Ampicillin, 100 μg/mL
  Growth temperature: 37°C
  Growth strain: DH5alpha
  Copy number: High Copy
Gene/Insert
  Gene/Insert name: HIPK1 (alt names: HIPK1; NM_152696.3)
  gRNA/shRNA sequence: AGACCTTAAGCCTCCACAGT
  Species: H. sapiens (human)
  Entrez Gene: HIPK1 (a.k.a. Myak, Nbak2)
  Promoter: hU6
  Cloning method: Unknown
  Sequencing primers: 5′ U6-F; 3′ pS2-R
Terms and licenses: Academic/Nonprofit Terms; Industry Terms: Not Available to Industry
Depositor comments: The gRNA was designed to target the following Genbank reference sequence(s): NM_152696.3,NM_181358.2,NM_198268.2,NM_198269.2. Note that this plasmid does NOT contain Cas9. It should be used in conjunction with lentiCas9-Blast (Addgene #52962) or otherwise with cell lines already expressing Cas9. Browse the full kinome gRNA library at http://www.addgene.org/pooled-library/broadgpp-human-kinome/ or visit http://www.broadinstitute.org/rnai/public/ for detailed protocols and information.
How to cite: HIPK1 gRNA (BRDN0001147431) was a gift from John Doench & David Root (Addgene plasmid # 76994 ; http://n2t.net/addgene:76994 ; RRID:Addgene_76994)
