[The description below was written by a language model from this plasmid's Addgene catalogue record and pLannotate feature annotations shown in this document.]
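Description:
HIPK1 gRNA (BRDN0001147431) is a third-generation lentiviral guide RNA plasmid built on the lentiGuide-Puro backbone, carrying a single sgRNA directed against human HIPK1 (homeodomain-interacting protein kinase 1; also known as Myak or Nbak2). According to the depositor, the guide was designed against several HIPK1 reference transcripts, and the plasmid belongs to a human kinome gRNA collection. In bacteria it is maintained through a high-copy ColE1/pUC-type origin with ampicillin resistance (β-lactamase). The backbone also retains an f1 origin, an SV40 origin and poly(A) signal, and leftover lac and T7/T3 cloning-vector elements.

The lentiviral transfer cassette starts with an RSV promoter fused to a truncated HIV-1 5' LTR, which makes genomic RNA production Tat-independent. This is followed by the Ψ packaging signal with a partial gag sequence, the Rev response element for Rev-dependent nuclear export, and a cPPT/CTS. It ends with a self-inactivating ΔU3 3' LTR. Within this unit, a human U6 RNA polymerase III promoter drives the targeting spacer joined to the Streptococcus pyogenes Cas9 gRNA scaffold. A separate EF-1α core promoter with its intron A expresses puromycin N-acetyltransferase, allowing selection of transduced mammalian cells, and a WPRE downstream enhances transcript expression.

The plasmid does not encode Cas9, so it is intended for use with a separate Cas9 lentivector or in cells that already express Cas9. The typical application is Cas9-mediated disruption of HIPK1 in human cells after viral packaging and transduction.
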