Features (pLannotate 1.2.2; 29 found; start..end, strand, type, name):
     14..80      +  CDS            small t antigen (fragment): SV40 (simian virus 40) small t antigen
    106..317     +  promoter       EF-1α core promoter: core promoter for human elongation factor EF-1α
    318..1256    +  intron         EF-1α intron A: intron upstream of the start codon of human EF-1α
   1278..1877    +  CDS            PuroR (fragment): puromycin N-acetyltransferase; pac from Streptomyces; confers resistance to puromycin
   1893..2481    +  misc_feature   WPRE: woodchuck hepatitis virus posttranscriptional regulatory element
   2532..2551    +  misc_feature   cPPT/CTS (fragment): central polypurine tract and central termination sequence of HIV-1
   2553..2786    +  LTR            3' LTR (ΔU3): self-inactivating 3' long terminal repeat (LTR) from HIV-1
   2864..2985    +  polyA_signal   SV40 poly(A) signal: SV40 polyadenylation signal
   3025..3160    +  rep_origin     SV40 ori: SV40 origin of replication
   3181..3199    -  promoter       T7 promoter: promoter for bacteriophage T7 RNA polymerase
   3207..3362    +  CDS            lacZα (fragment): LacZα fragment of β-galactosidase; lacZ fragment
   3367..3795    +  rep_origin     f1 ori (sequence partly withheld): f1 bacteriophage origin of replication; arrow indicates direction of (+) strand synthesis
   3848..3952    +  promoter       AmpR promoter: bla
   3953..4813    +  CDS            AmpR: β-lactamase; bla; confers resistance to ampicillin, carbenicillin, and related antibiotics
   4984..5572    +  rep_origin     ori: high-copy-number ColE1/pMB1/pBR322/pUC origin of replication
   5755..5847    +  CDS            lacI (fragment): lac repressor; lacI; The lac repressor binds to the lac operator to inhibit transcription in E. coli. This inhibition can be relieved by adding lactose or isopropyl-β-D-thiogalactopyranoside (IPTG).
   5860..5881    +  protein_bind   CAP binding site: CAP binding activates transcription in the presence of cAMP. E. coli catabolite activator protein
   5896..5926    +  promoter       lac promoter: promoter for the E. coli lac operon
   5934..5950    +  protein_bind   lac operator: The lac repressor binds to the lac operator to inhibit transcription in E. coli. This inhibition can be relieved by adding lactose or isopropyl-β-D-thiogalactopyranoside (IPTG). lac repressor encoded by lacI
   5995..6013    +  promoter       T3 promoter: promoter for bacteriophage T3 RNA polymerase
   6041..6267    +  promoter       RSV promoter: Rous sarcoma virus enhancer/promoter
   6268..6448    +  LTR            5' LTR (truncated): truncated 5' long terminal repeat (LTR) from HIV-1
   6495..6620    +  misc_feature   HIV-1 Ψ: packaging signal of human immunodeficiency virus type 1
   6604..6967    +  CDS            HIV-1 gag (fragment): gag protein from human immunodeficiency virus 1; gag
   7113..7346    +  misc_feature   RRE: The Rev response element (RRE) of HIV-1 allows for Rev-dependent mRNA export from the nucleus to the cytoplasm.
   7723..7749    +  CDS            Rev (fragment): human immunodeficiency virus 1 (HIV-1) Rev protein; rev; enhances nuclear export of unspliced and incompletely spliced viral mRNAs
   7753..7993    +  promoter       U6 promoter: RNA polymerase III promoter for human U6 snRNA
   8023..8098    +  misc_RNA       gRNA scaffold: guide RNA scaffold for the Streptococcus pyogenes CRISPR/Cas9 system
   8154..8271    +  misc_feature   cPPT/CTS: central polypurine tract and central termination sequence of HIV-1
>Addgene plasmid #76994 | HIPK1 gRNA (BRDN0001147431) | addgene full sequence | sequence record 186908 | Addgene Assembled Sequence
CCCGGGTGCAAAGATGGATAAAGTTTTAAACAGAGAGGAATCTTTGCAGCTAATGGACCTTCTAGGTCTT
GAAAGGAGTGGGAATTGGCTCCGGTGCCCGTCAGTGGGCAGAGCGCACATCGCCCACAGTCCCCGAGAAG
TTGGGGGGAGGGGTCGGCAATTGATCCGGTGCCTAGAGAAGGTGGCGCGGGGTAAACTGGGAAAGTGATG
TCGTGTACTGGCTCCGCCTTTTTCCCGAGGGTGGGGGAGAACCGTATATAAGTGCAGTAGTCGCCGTGAA
CGTTCTTTTTCGCAACGGGTTTGCCGCCAGAACACAGGTAAGTGCCGTGTGTGGTTCCCGCGGGCCTGGC
CTCTTTACGGGTTATGGCCCTTGCGTGCCTTGAATTACTTCCACCTGGCTGCAGTACGTGATTCTTGATC
CCGAGCTTCGGGTTGGAAGTGGGTGGGAGAGTTCGAGGCCTTGCGCTTAAGGAGCCCCTTCGCCTCGTGC
TTGAGTTGAGGCCTGGCCTGGGCGCTGGGGCCGCCGCGTGCGAATCTGGTGGCACCTTCGCGCCTGTCTC
GCTGCTTTCGATAAGTCTCTAGCCATTTAAAATTTTTGATGACCTGCTGCGACGCTTTTTTTCTGGCAAG
ATAGTCTTGTAAATGCGGGCCAAGATCTGCACACTGGTATTTCGGTTTTTGGGGCCGCGGGCGGCGACGG
GGCCCGTGCGTCCCAGCGCACATGTTCGGCGAGGCGGGGCCTGCGAGCGCGGCCACCGAGAATCGGACGG
GGGTAGTCTCAAGCTGGCCGGCCTGCTCTGGTGCCTGGCCTCGCGCCGCCGTGTATCGCCCCGCCCTGGG
CGGCAAGGCTGGCCCGGTCGGCACCAGTTGCGTGAGCGGAAAGATGGCCGCTTCCCGGCCCTGCTGCAGG
GAGCTCAAAATGGAGGACGCGGCGCTCGGGAGAGCGGGCGGGTGAGTCACCCACACAAAGGAAAAGGGCC
TTTCCGTCCTCAGCCGTCGCTTCATGTGACTCCACGGAGTACCGGGCGCCGTCCAGGCACCTCGATTAGT
TCTCGAGCTTTTGGAGTACGTCGTCTTTAGGTTGGGGGGAGGGGTTTTATGCGATGGAGTTTCCCCACAC
TGAGTGGGTGGAGACTGAAGTTAGGCCAGCTTGGCACTTGATGTAATTCTCCTTGGAATTTGCCCTTTTT
GAGTTTGGATCTTGGTTCATTCTCAAGCCTCAGACAGTGGTTCAAAGTTTTTTTCTTCCATTTCAGGTGT
CGTGACGTACGGCCACCATGACCGAGTACAAGCCCACGGTGCGCCTCGCCACCCGCGACGACGTCCCCAG
GGCCGTACGCACCCTCGCCGCCGCGTTCGCCGACTACCCCGCCACGCGCCACACCGTCGATCCGGACCGC
CACATCGAGCGGGTCACCGAGCTGCAAGAACTCTTCCTCACGCGCGTCGGGCTCGACATCGGCAAGGTGT
GGGTCGCGGACGACGGCGCCGCCGTGGCGGTCTGGACCACGCCGGAGAGCGTCGAAGCGGGGGCGGTGTT
CGCCGAGATCGGCCCGCGCATGGCCGAGTTGAGCGGTTCCCGGCTGGCCGCGCAGCAACAGATGGAAGGC
CTCCTGGCGCCGCACCGGCCCAAGGAGCCCGCGTGGTTCCTGGCCACCGTCGGAGTCTCGCCCGACCACC
AGGGCAAGGGTCTGGGCAGCGCCGTCGTGCTCCCCGGAGTGGAGGCGGCCGAGCGCGCCGGGGTGCCCGC
CTTCCTGGAGACCTCCGCGCCCCGCAACCTCCCCTTCTACGAGCGGCTCGGCTTCACCGTCACCGCCGAC
GTCGAGGTGCCCGAAGGACCGCGCACCTGGTGCATGACCCGCAAGCCCGGTGCCTGAACGCGTTAAGTCG
ACAATCAACCTCTGGATTACAAAATTTGTGAAAGATTGACTGGTATTCTTAACTATGTTGCTCCTTTTAC
GCTATGTGGATACGCTGCTTTAATGCCTTTGTATCATGCTATTGCTTCCCGTATGGCTTTCATTTTCTCC
TCCTTGTATAAATCCTGGTTGCTGTCTCTTTATGAGGAGTTGTGGCCCGTTGTCAGGCAACGTGGCGTGG
TGTGCACTGTGTTTGCTGACGCAACCCCCACTGGTTGGGGCATTGCCACCACCTGTCAGCTCCTTTCCGG
GACTTTCGCTTTCCCCCTCCCTATTGCCACGGCGGAACTCATCGCCGCCTGCCTTGCCCGCTGCTGGACA
GGGGCTCGGCTGTTGGGCACTGACAATTCCGTGGTGTTGTCGGGGAAATCATCGTCCTTTCCTTGGCTGC
TCGCCTGTGTTGCCACCTGGATTCTGCGCGGGACGTCCTTCTGCTACGTCCCTTCGGCCCTCAATCCAGC
GGACCTTCCTTCCCGCGGCCTGCTGCCGGCTCTGCGGCCTCTTCCGCGTCTTCGCCTTCGCCCTCAGACG
AGTCGGATCTCCCTTTGGGCCGCCTCCCCGCGTCGACTTTAAGACCAATGACTTACAAGGCAGCTGTAGA
TCTTAGCCACTTTTTAAAAGAAAAGGGGGGACTGGAAGGGCTAATTCACTCCCAACGAAGACAAGATCTG
CTTTTTGCTTGTACTGGGTCTCTCTGGTTAGACCAGATCTGAGCCTGGGAGCTCTCTGGCTAACTAGGGA
ACCCACTGCTTAAGCCTCAATAAAGCTTGCCTTGAGTGCTTCAAGTAGTGTGTGCCCGTCTGTTGTGTGA
CTCTGGTAACTAGAGATCCCTCAGACCCTTTTAGTCAGTGTGGAAAATCTCTAGCAGTACGTATAGTAGT
TCATGTCATCTTATTATTCAGTATTTATAACTTGCAAAGAAATGAATATCAGAGAGTGAGAGGAACTTGT
TTATTGCAGCTTATAATGGTTACAAATAAAGCAATAGCATCACAAATTTCACAAATAAAGCATTTTTTTC
ACTGCATTCTAGTTGTGGTTTGTCCAAACTCATCAATGTATCTTATCATGTCTGGCTCTAGCTATCCCGC
CCCTAACTCCGCCCATCCCGCCCCTAACTCCGCCCAGTTCCGCCCATTCTCCGCCCCATGGCTGACTAAT
TTTTTTTATTTATGCAGAGGCCGAGGCCGCCTCGGCCTCTGAGCTATTCCAGAAGTAGTGAGGAGGCTTT
TTTGGAGGCCTAGGGACGTACCCAATTCGCCCTATAGTGAGTCGTATTACGCGCGCTCACTGGCCGTCGT
TTTACAACGTCGTGACTGGGAAAACCCTGGCGTTACCCAACTTAATCGCCTTGCAGCACATCCCCCTTTC
GCCAGCTGGCGTAATAGCGAAGAGGCCCGCACCGATCGCCCTTCCCAACAGTTGCGCAGCCTGAATGGCG
AATGGG
[124 nt withheld, positions 3367-3490]
C
[91 nt withheld, positions 3492-3582]
A
[49 nt withheld, positions 3584-3632]
CCTTTGACGTTGGAGTCCACGTTCTTT
[37 nt withheld, positions 3660-3696]
ACCCTATCTCGGTCTATTCTTTTGATTTATAAGGGATTTTGCCGATTTCGGCCTATTGGTTAAAAAATGA
GCTGATTTAACAAAAATTTAACGCGAATTTTAACAAAATATTAACGCTTACAATTTAGGTGGCACTTTTC
GGGGAAATGTGCGCGGAACCCCTATTTGTTTATTTTTCTAAATACATTCAAATATGTATCCGCTCATGAG
ACAATAACCCTGATAAATGCTTCAATAATATTGAAAAAGGAAGAGTATGAGTATTCAACATTTCCGTGTC
GCCCTTATTCCCTTTTTTGCGGCATTTTGCCTTCCTGTTTTTGCTCACCCAGAAACGCTGGTGAAAGTAA
AAGATGCTGAAGATCAGTTGGGTGCACGAGTGGGTTACATCGAACTGGATCTCAACAGCGGTAAGATCCT
TGAGAGTTTTCGCCCCGAAGAACGTTTTCCAATGATGAGCACTTTTAAAGTTCTGCTATGTGGCGCGGTA
TTATCCCGTATTGACGCCGGGCAAGAGCAACTCGGTCGCCGCATACACTATTCTCAGAATGACTTGGTTG
AGTACTCACCAGTCACAGAAAAGCATCTTACGGATGGCATGACAGTAAGAGAATTATGCAGTGCTGCCAT
AACCATGAGTGATAACACTGCGGCCAACTTACTTCTGACAACGATCGGAGGACCGAAGGAGCTAACCGCT
TTTTTGCACAACATGGGGGATCATGTAACTCGCCTTGATCGTTGGGAACCGGAGCTGAATGAAGCCATAC
CAAACGACGAGCGTGACACCACGATGCCTGTAGCAATGGCAACAACGTTGCGCAAACTATTAACTGGCGA
ACTACTTACTCTAGCTTCCCGGCAACAATTAATAGACTGGATGGAGGCGGATAAAGTTGCAGGACCACTT
CTGCGCTCGGCCCTTCCGGCTGGCTGGTTTATTGCTGATAAATCTGGAGCCGGTGAGCGTGGGTCTCGCG
GTATCATTGCAGCACTGGGGCCAGATGGTAAGCCCTCCCGTATCGTAGTTATCTACACGACGGGGAGTCA
GGCAACTATGGATGAACGAAATAGACAGATCGCTGAGATAGGTGCCTCACTGATTAAGCATTGGTAACTG
TCAGACCAAGTTTACTCATATATACTTTAGATTGATTTAAAACTTCATTTTTAATTTAAAAGGATCTAGG
TGAAGATCCTTTTTGATAATCTCATGACCAAAATCCCTTAACGTGAGTTTTCGTTCCACTGAGCGTCAGA
CCCCGTAGAAAAGATCAAAGGATCTTCTTGAGATCCTTTTTTTCTGCGCGTAATCTGCTGCTTGCAAACA
AAAAAACCACCGCTACCAGCGGTGGTTTGTTTGCCGGATCAAGAGCTACCAACTCTTTTTCCGAAGGTAA
CTGGCTTCAGCAGAGCGCAGATACCAAATACTGTTCTTCTAGTGTAGCCGTAGTTAGGCCACCACTTCAA
GAACTCTGTAGCACCGCCTACATACCTCGCTCTGCTAATCCTGTTACCAGTGGCTGCTGCCAGTGGCGAT
AAGTCGTGTCTTACCGGGTTGGACTCAAGACGATAGTTACCGGATAAGGCGCAGCGGTCGGGCTGAACGG
GGGGTTCGTGCACACAGCCCAGCTTGGAGCGAACGACCTACACCGAACTGAGATACCTACAGCGTGAGCT
ATGAGAAAGCGCCACGCTTCCCGAAGGGAGAAAGGCGGACAGGTATCCGGTAAGCGGCAGGGTCGGAACA
GGAGAGCGCACGAGGGAGCTTCCAGGGGGAAACGCCTGGTATCTTTATAGTCCTGTCGGGTTTCGCCACC
TCTGACTTGAGCGTCGATTTTTGTGATGCTCGTCAGGGGGGCGGAGCCTATGGAAAAACGCCAGCAACGC
GGCCTTTTTACGGTTCCTGGCCTTTTGCTGGCCTTTTGCTCACATGTTCTTTCCTGCGTTATCCCCTGAT
TCTGTGGATAACCGTATTACCGCCTTTGAGTGAGCTGATACCGCTCGCCGCAGCCGAACGACCGAGCGCA
GCGAGTCAGTGAGCGAGGAAGCGGAAGAGCGCCCAATACGCAAACCGCCTCTCCCCGCGCGTTGGCCGAT
TCATTAATGCAGCTGGCACGACAGGTTTCCCGACTGGAAAGCGGGCAGTGAGCGCAACGCAATTAATGTG
AGTTAGCTCACTCATTAGGCACCCCAGGCTTTACACTTTATGCTTCCGGCTCGTATGTTGTGTGGAATTG
TGAGCGGATAACAATTTCACACAGGAAACAGCTATGACCATGATTACGCCAAGCGCGCAATTAACCCTCA
CTAAAGGGAACAAAAGCTGGAGCTGCAAGCTTAATGTAGTCTTATGCAATACTCTTGTAGTCTTGCAACA
TGGTAACGATGAGTTAGCAACATGCCTTACAAGGAGAGAAAAAGCACCGTGCATGCCGATTGGTGGAAGT
AAGGTGGTACGATCGTGCCTTATTAGGAAGGCAACAGACGGGTCTGACATGGATTGGACGAACCACTGAA
TTGCCGCATTGCAGAGATATTGTATTTAAGTGCCTAGCTCGATACATAAACGGGTCTCTCTGGTTAGACC
AGATCTGAGCCTGGGAGCTCTCTGGCTAACTAGGGAACCCACTGCTTAAGCCTCAATAAAGCTTGCCTTG
AGTGCTTCAAGTAGTGTGTGCCCGTCTGTTGTGTGACTCTGGTAACTAGAGATCCCTCAGACCCTTTTAG
TCAGTGTGGAAAATCTCTAGCAGTGGCGCCCGAACAGGGACTTGAAAGCGAAAGGGAAACCAGAGGAGCT
CTCTCGACGCAGGACTCGGCTTGCTGAAGCGCGCACGGCAAGAGGCGAGGGGCGGCGACTGGTGAGTACG
CCAAAAATTTTGACTAGCGGAGGCTAGAAGGAGAGAGATGGGTGCGAGAGCGTCAGTATTAAGCGGGGGA
GAATTAGATCGCGATGGGAAAAAATTCGGTTAAGGCCAGGGGGAAAGAAAAAATATAAATTAAAACATAT
AGTATGGGCAAGCAGGGAGCTAGAACGATTCGCAGTTAATCCTGGCCTGTTAGAAACATCAGAAGGCTGT
AGACAAATACTGGGACAGCTACAACCATCCCTTCAGACAGGATCAGAAGAACTTAGATCATTATATAATA
CAGTAGCAACCCTCTATTGTGTGCATCAAAGGATAGAGATAAAAGACACCAAGGAAGCTTTAGACAAGAT
AGAGGAAGAGCAAAACAAAAGTAAGACCACCGCACAGCAAGCGGCCGCTGATCTTCAGACCTGGAGGAGG
AGATATGAGGGACAATTGGAGAAGTGAATTATATAAATATAAAGTAGTAAAAATTGAACCATTAGGAGTA
GCACCCACCAAGGCAAAGAGAAGAGTGGTGCAGAGAGAAAAAAGAGCAGTGGGAATAGGAGCTTTGTTCC
TTGGGTTCTTGGGAGCAGCAGGAAGCACTATGGGCGCAGCGTCAATGACGCTGACGGTACAGGCCAGACA
ATTATTGTCTGGTATAGTGCAGCAGCAGAACAATTTGCTGAGGGCTATTGAGGCGCAACAGCATCTGTTG
CAACTCACAGTCTGGGGCATCAAGCAGCTCCAGGCAAGAATCCTGGCTGTGGAAAGATACCTAAAGGATC
AACAGCTCCTGGGGATTTGGGGTTGCTCTGGAAAACTCATTTGCACCACTGCTGTGCCTTGGAATGCTAG
TTGGAGTAATAAATCTCTGGAACAGATTTGGAATCACACGACCTGGATGGAGTGGGACAGAGAAATTAAC
AATTACACAAGCTTAATACACTCCTTAATTGAAGAATCGCAAAACCAGCAAGAAAAGAATGAACAAGAAT
TATTGGAATTAGATAAATGGGCAAGTTTGTGGAATTGGTTTAACATAACAAATTGGCTGTGGTATATAAA
ATTATTCATAATGATAGTAGGAGGCTTGGTAGGTTTAAGAATAGTTTTTGCTGTACTTTCTATAGTGAAT
AGAGTTAGGCAGGGATATTCACCATTATCGTTTCAGACCCACCTCCCAACCCCGAGGGGACCCAGAGAGG
GCCTATTTCCCATGATTCCTTCATATTTGCATATACGATACAAGGCTGTTAGAGAGATAATTAGAATTAA
TTTGACTGTAAACACAAAGATATTAGTACAAAATACGTGACGTAGAAAGTAATAATTTCTTGGGTAGTTT
GCAGTTTTAAAATTATGTTTTAAAATGGACTATCATATGCTTACCGTAACTTGAAAGTATTTCGATTTCT
TGGCTTTATATATCTTGTGGAAAGGACGAAACACCGAGACCTTAAGCCTCCACAGTGTTTTAGAGCTAGA
AATAGCAAGTTAAAATAAGGCTAGTCCGTTATCAACTTGAAAAAGTGGCACCGAGTCGGTGCTTTTTTAA
GCTTGGCGTAACTAGATCTTGAGACAAATGGCAGTATTCATCCACAATTTTAAAAGAAAAGGGGGGATTG
GGGGGTACAGTGCAGGGGAAAGAATAGTAGACATAATAGCAACAGACATACAAACTAAAGAATTACAAAA
ACAAATTACAAAAATTCAAAATTTTCGGGTTTATTACAGGGACAGCAGAGATCCACTTTGGCGCCGGCTC
GAGGGGG
