>Addgene plasmid #76994 | HIPK1 gRNA (BRDN0001147431) | depositor partial sequence | sequence record 144454 | Target Sequence
AGACCTTAAGCCTCCACAGT
