>Addgene plasmid #76994 | HIPK1 gRNA (BRDN0001147431) | addgene partial sequence | sequence record 186907 | hU6-F
ACGTGACGTAGAAAGTAATAATTTCTTGGGTAGTTTGCAGTTTTAAAATTATGTTTTAAAATGGACTATC
ATATGCTTACCGTAACTTGAAAGTATTTCGATTTCTTGGCTTTATATATCTTGTGGAAAGGACGAAACAC
CGAGACCTTAAGCCTCCACAGTGTTTTAGAGCTAGAAATAGCAAGTTAAAATAAGGCTAGTCCGTTATCA
ACTTGAAAAAGTGGCACCGAGTCGGTGCTTTTTTAAGCTTGGCGTAACTAGATCTTGAGACAAATGGCAG
TATTCATCCACAATTTTAAAAGAAAAGGGGGGATTGGGGGGTACAGTGCAGGGGAAAGAATAGTAGACAT
AATAGCAACAGACATACAAACTAAAGAATTACAAAAACAAATTACAAAAATTCAAAATTTTCGGGTTTAT
TACAGGGACAGCAGAGATCCACTTTGGCGCCGGCTCGAGGGGGCCCGGGTGCAAAGATGGATAAAGTTTT
AAACAGAGAGGAATCTTTGCAGCTAATGGACCTTCTAGGTCTTGAAAGGAGTGGGAATTGGCTCCGGTGC
CCGTCAGTGG
